>Addgene plasmid #21737 | GW1CMV-Perceval | addgene full sequence | sequence record 219888 | Addgene NGS Result
GCTTATATCGTTTACGGGGGATGGCGATAGACGACTTTGGTGACTTGGGCGATTCTGTGTGTCGCAAATA
TCGCAGTTTCGATATAGGTGACAGACGATATGAGGCTATATCGCCGATAGAGGCGACATCAAGCTGGCAC
ATGGCCAATGCATATCGATCTATACATTGAATCAATATTGGCCATTAGCCATATTATTCATTGGTTATAT
AGCATAAATCAATATTGGCTATTGGCCATTGCATACGTTGTATCCATATCATAATATGTACATTTATATT
GGCTCATGTCCAACATTACCGCCATGTTGACATTGATTATTGACTAGTTATTAATAGTAATCAATTACGG
GGTCATTAGTTCATAGCCCATATATGGAGTTCCGCGTTACATAACTTACGGTAAATGGCCCGCCTGGCTG
ACCGCCCAACGACCCCCGCCCATTGACGTCAATAATGACGTATGTTCCCATAGTAACGCCAATAGGGACT
TTCCATTGACGTCAATGGGTGGAGTATTTACGGTAAACTGCCCACTTGGCAGTACATCAAGTGTATCATA
TGCCAAGTACGCCCCCTATTGACGTCAATGACGGTAAATGGCCCGCCTGGCATTATGCCCAGTACATGAC
CTTATGGGACTTTCCTACTTGGCAGTACATCTACGTATTAGTCATCGCTATTACCATGGTGATGCGGTTT
TGGCAGTACATCAATGGGCGTGGATAGCGGTTTGACTCACGGGGATTTCCAAGTCTCCACCCCATTGACG
TCAATGGGAGTTTGTTTTGGCACCAAAATCAACGGGACTTTCCAAAATGTCGTAACAACTCCGCCCCATT
GACGCAAATGGGCGGTAGGCGTGTACGGTGGGAGGTCTATATAAGCAGAGCTCGTTTAGTGAACCGTCAG
ATCGCCTGGAGACGCCATCCACGCTGTTTTGACCTCCATAGAAGACACCGGGACCGATCCAGCCTCCGCG
GCCGGGAACGGTGCATTGGAACGCGGATTCCCCGTGCCAAGAGTGACGTAAGTACCGCCTATAGAGTCTA
TAGGCCCACCCCCTTGGCTTCTTATGCATGCTATACTGTTTTTGGCTTGGGGTCTATACACCCCCGCTTC
CTCATGTTATAGGTGATGGTATAGCTTAGCCTATAGGTGTGGGTTATTGACCATTATTGACCACTCCCCT
ATTGGTGACGATACTTTCCATTACTAATCCATAACATGGCTCTTTGCCACAACTCTCTTTATTGGCTATA
TGCCAATACACTGTCCTTCAGAGACTGACACGGACTCTGTATTTTTACAGGATGGGGTCTCATTTATTAT
TTACAAATTCACATATACAACACCACCGTCCCCAGTGCCCGCAGTTTTTATTAAACATAACGTGGGATCT
CCACGCGAATCTCGGGTACGTGTTCCGGACATGGGCTCTTCTCCGGTAGCGGCGGAGCTTCTACATCCGA
GCCCTGCTCCCATGCCTCCAGCGACTCATGGTCGCTCGGCAGCTCCTTGCTCCTAACAGTGGAGGCCAGA
CTTAGGCACAGCACGATGCCCACCACCACCAGTGTGCCGCACAAGGCCGTGGCGGTAGGGTATGTGTCTG
AAAATGAGCTCGGGGAGCGGGCTTGCACCGCTGACGCATTTGGAAGACTTAAGGCAGCGGCAGAAGAAGA
TGCAGGCAGCTGAGTTGTTGTGTTCTGATAAGAGTCAGAGGTAACTCCCGTTGCGGTGCTGTTAACGGTG
GAGGGCAGTGTAGTCTGAGCAGTACTCGTTGCTGCCGCGCGCGCCACCAGACATAATAGCTGACAGACTA
ACAGACTGTTCCTTTCCATGGGTCTTTTCTGCAGTCACCGTCCTTGACACGAAGCTTCCCGGCCACAGCA
ATCGATCCATGACACAACCAGTGACAAGCAGTCCCCCAGTGAAACCGCATCCGCATCCGAGTCCGATACC
GATAAAGATTCTGAATCGGAGTGAGTGCCGCGTCCGAGAGCGTTCCCTGTCCACGTCCACCATCGGCGGA
GCAGGTGTGCCTGAGGCCTCTAGACCACCATGAAAAAGGTTGAATCCATCATCAGGCCCGAAAAGCTGGA
GATCGTTAAGAAGGCTCTCTCGGACGCTGGATATGTGGGTATGACAGTCTCTGAGGTCAAGGGCACGGGC
GTCCAGGGCGGCATCGTCGAGAGGTACCGAGGAAGGGAGTACTCTGCAGGCTACAACAGCGACAACGTCT
ATATCACCGCCGACAAGCAGAAGAACGGCATCAAGGCCAACTTCAAGATCCGCCACAACATCGAGGACGG
CGGCGTGCAGCTCGCCGACCACTACCAGCAGAACACCCCCATCGGCGACGGCCCCGTGCTGCTGCCCGAC
AACCACTACCTGAGCTTCCAGTCCAAGCTGAGCAAAGACCCCAACGAGAAGCGCGATCACATGGTCCTGC
TGGAGTTCGTGACCGCCGCCGGGATCACTCTCGGCATGGACGAGCTGTACAAGGGCGGTTCCGGAGGCAT
GGTGAGCAAGGGCGAGGAGCTGTTCACCGGGGTGGTGCCCATCCTGGTCGAGCTGGACGGCGACGTAAAC
GGCCACAAGTTCAGCGTGTCCGGCGAGGGCGAGGGCGATGCCACCTACGGCAAGCTGACCCTGAAGCTGA
TCTGCACCACCGGCAAGCTGCCCGTGCCCTGGCCCACCCTCGTGACCACCCTGGGCTACGGCCTGCAGTG
CTTCGCCCGCTACCCCGACCACATGAAGCAGCACGACTTCTTCAAGTCCGCCATGCCCGAAGGCTACGTC
CAGGAGCGCACCATCTTCTTCAAGGACGACGGCAACTACAAGACCCGCGCCGAGGTGAAGTTCGAGGGCG
ACACCCTGGTGAACCGCATCGAGCTGAAGGGCATCGACTTCAAGGAGGACGGCAACATCCTGGGGCACAA
GCTGGAGTACAACGGCACCATAGTAGATCTGATCCCTAAGGTAAAAATTGAGCTCGTGGTGAAGGAGGAG
GACGTCGATAACGTGATAGACATTATTTGCGAAAATGCCCGCACAGGTAACCCCGGCGACGGTAAGATAT
TTGTGATCCCAGTGGAGCGAGTGGTCAGGGTGCGAACCAAAGAGGAGGGAGCATCTGGTGGTGGATCCGG
TGGAGGAGGTGCGTCTGGTATGAAAAAGGTGGAAGCTATCATCAGACCCGAAAAGCTGGAGATCGTTAAA
AAGGCTCTTTCCGACGCCGGATATGTGGGTATGACAGTCTCTGAGGTCAAAGGCCGCGGTGCAGGTGGAG
GGGATCTGATCCCTAAGGTAAAAATTGAGCTCGTGGTGAAGGAGGAGGACGTCGATAACGTGATAGACAT
TATTTGCGAAAATGCCCGCACAGGTAACCCCGGCGACGGTAAGATATTTGTGATCCCAGTGGAGCGAGTG
GTCAGGGTGCGAACCAAAGAGGAGGGAGCATCTGGTGGAGGTGGCGGTTCCGGAGGTGCATCTGGTATGA
AAAAGGTGGAAGCTATCATCAGACCCGAAAAGCTGGAGATCGTTAAAAAGGCTCTTTCCGACGCCGGATA
TGTGGGTATGACAGTCTCTGAGGTCAAAGGCCGCGGTGCAGGTGGAGGGGATCTGATCCCTAAGGTAAAA
ATTGAGCTCGTGGTGAAGGAGGAGGACGTCGATAACGTGATAGACATTATTTGCGAAAATGCCCGCACAG
GTAACCCCGGCGACGGTAAGATATTTGTGATCCCAGTGGAGCGAGTGGTCAGGGTGCGAACCAAAGAGGA
GGGAAAGGAAGCATTGTGACTCGACGAATTCATTGATCATAATCAGCCATACCACATTTGTAGAGGTTTT
ACTTGCTTTAAAAAACCTCCCACACCTCCCCCTGAACCTGAAACATAAAATGAATGCAATTGTTGTTGTT
AACTTGTTTATTGCAGCTTATAATGGTTACAAATAAAGCAATAGCATCACAAATTTCACAAATAAAGCAT
TTTTTTCACTGCATTCTAGTTGTGGTTTGTCCAAACTCATCAATGTATCTTATCATGTCTGGATCCGTAC
CGAGCTCGCGTAATCATGTCATAGCTGTTTCCTGTGTGAAATTGTTATCCGCTCACAATTCCACACAACA
TACGAGCCGGAAGCATAAAGTGTAAAGCCTGGGGTGCCTAATGAGTGAGCTAACTACATTAATTGCGTTG
CGCTCACTGCCCGCTTTCCAGTCGGGAAACCTGTCGTGCCAGCTGCATTAATGAATCGGCCAACGCGCGG
GGAGAGGCGGTTTGCGTATTGGGCGCTCTTCCGCTTCCTCGCTCACTGACTCGCTGCGCTCGGTCGTTCG
GCTGCGGCGAGCGGTATCAGCTCACTCAAAGGCGGTAATACGGTTATCCACAGAATCAGGGGATAACGCA
GGAAAGAACATGTGAGCAAAAGGCCAGCAAAAGGCCAGGAACCGTAAAAAGGCCGCGTTGCTGGCGTTTT
TCCATAGGCTCCGCCCCCCTGACGAGCATCACAAAAATCGACGCTCAAGTCAGAGGTGGCGAAACCCGAC
AGGACTATAAAGATACCAGGCGTTTCCCCCTGGAAGCTCCCTCGTGCGCTCTCCTGTTCCGACCCTGCCG
CTTACCGGATACCTGTCCGCCTTTCTCCCTTCGGGAAGCGTGGCGCTTTCTCATAGCTCACGCTGTAGGT
ATCTCAGTTCGGTGTAGGTCGTTCGCTCCAAGCTGGGCTGTGTGCACGAACCCCCCGTTCAGCCCGACCG
CTGCGCCTTATCCGGTAACTATCGTCTTGAGTCCAACCCGGTAAGACACGACTTATCGCCACTGGCAGCA
GCCACTGGTAACAGGATTAGCAGAGCGAGGTATGTAGGCGGTGCTACAGAGTTCTTGAAGTGGTGGCCTA
ACTACGGCTACACTAGAAGAACAGTATTTGGTATCTGCGCTCTGCTGAAGCCAGTTACCTTCGGAAAAAG
AGTTGGTAGCTCTTGATCCGGCAAACAAACCACCGCTGGTAGCGGTGGTTTTTTTGTTTGCAAGCAGCAG
ATTACGCGCAGAAAAAAAGGATCTCAAGAAGATCCTTTGATCTTTTCTACGGGGTCTGACGCTCAGTGGA
ACGAAAACTCACGTTAAGGGATTTTGGTCATGAGATTATCAAAAAGGATCTTCACCTAGATCCTTTTAAA
TTAAAAATGAAGTTTTAAATCAATCTAAAGTATATATGAGTAAACTTGGTCTGACAGTTACCAATGCTTA
ATCAGTGAGGCACCTATCTCAGCGATCTGTCTATTTCGTTCATCCATAGTTGCCTGACTCCCCGTCGTGT
AGATAACTACGATACGGGAGGGCTTACCATCTGGCCCCAGTGCTGCAATGATACCGCGAGACCCACGCTC
ACCGGCTCCAGATTTATCAGCAATAAACCAGCCAGCCGGAAGGGCCGAGCGCAGAAGTGGTCCTGCAACT
TTATCCGCCTCCATCCAGTCTATTAATTGTTGCCGGGAAGCTAGAGTAAGTAGTTCGCCAGTTAATAGTT
TGCGCAACGTTGTTGCCATTGCTACAGGCATCGTGGTGTCACGCTCGTCGTTTGGTATGGCTTCATTCAG
CTCCGGTTCCCAACGATCAAGGCGAGTTACATGATCCCCCATGTTGTGCAAAAAAGCGGTTAGCTCCTTC
GGTCCTCCGATCGTTGTCAGAAGTAAGTTGGCCGCAGTGTTATCACTCATGGTTATGGCAGCACTGCATA
ATTCTCTTACTGTCATGCCATCCGTAAGATGCTTTTCTGTGACTGGTGAGTACTCAACCAAGTCATTCTG
AGAATAGTGTATGCGGCGACCGAGTTGCTCTTGCCCGGCGTCAATACGGGATAATACCGCGCCACATAGC
AGAACTTTAAAAGTGCTCATCATTGGAAAACGTTCTTCGGGGCGAAAACTCTCAAGGATCTTACCGCTGT
TGAGATCCAGTTCGATGTAACCCACTCGTGCACCCAACTGATCTTCAGCATCTTTTACTTTCACCAGCGT
TTCTGGGTGAGCAAAAACAGGAAGGCAAAATGCCGCAAAAAAGGGAATAAGGGCGACACGGAAATGTTGA
ATACTCATACTCTTCCTTTTTCAATAAGCGGCCGCGGCCATGCCGGCCACTAGTCTCGAGGGCC
[37 nt withheld, positions 6155-6191]
AGATTGTATAAGCAAATATTTAAATTGTAAGCGTTAATATTTTGTTAAAATTCGCGTTAAATTTTTGTTA
AATCAGCTCATTTTTTAACCAATAGGCCGAAATCGGCAAAATCCCTTATAAATCAAAAGAATAGACCGAG
ATAGGGT
[37 nt withheld, positions 6339-6375]
AAAGAACGTGGACTCCAACGTCAAAGG
[49 nt withheld, positions 6403-6451]
T
[91 nt withheld, positions 6453-6543]
G
[124 nt withheld, positions 6545-6668]
GGGGATCCCTCGAGTTATTATTGAAGCATTTATCAGGGTTATTGTCTCATGAGCGGATACATATTTGAAT
GTATTTAGAAAAATAAACAAATAGGGGTTCCGCGCACATTTCCCCGAAAAGTGCCACCTGACGTCTAAGA
AACCATTATTATCATGACATTAACCTATAAAAATAGGCGTATCACGAGGCCCTTTCGTCTCGCGCGTTTC
GGTGATGACGGTGAAAACCTCTGACACATGCAGCTCCCGGAGACGGTCACAGCTTGTCTGTAAGCGGATG
CCGGGAGCAGACAAGCCCGTCAGGGCGCGTCAGCGGGTGTTGGCGGGTGTCGGGGCTGGCTTAACTATGC
GGCATCAGAGCAGATTGTACTGAGAGTGCACCATATGAAGACGTCGCCTCCTCACTACTTCTGGAATAGC
TCAGAGGCCGAGGCGGCCTCGGCCTCTGCATAAATAAAAAAAATTAGTCAGGGCGCCATTCGCCATTCAG
GCTGCGCAACTGTTGGGAAGGGCGATCGGTGCGGGCCTCTTCGCTATTACGCCAGCTGGCGAAAGGGGGA
TGTGCTGCAAGGCGATTAAGTTGGGTAACGCCAGGGTTTTCCCAGTCACGACGTTGTAAAACGACGGCCA
GTGCCCGTGTCAAGGACGGTGACTGCAGTGAATAATAAAATGTGTGTTTGTCCGAAATACGCGTTTTGAG
ATTTCTGTCGCCGACTAAATTCATGTCGCGCGATAGTGGTGTTTATCGCCGATAGAGATGGCGATATTGG
AAAAATCGATATTTGAAAATATGGCATATTGAAAATGTCGCCGATGTGAGTTTCTGTGTAACTGATATCG
CCATTTTTCCAAAAGTGATTTTTGGGCATACGCGATATCTGGCGATAGC
Features (pLannotate 1.2.2; 20 found; start..end, strand, type, name):
    309..688     +  enhancer       CMV enhancer: human cytomegalovirus immediate early enhancer
    689..892     +  promoter       CMV promoter: human cytomegalovirus (CMV) immediate early promoter
   1028..1854    +  intron         CMV intron A: human cytomegalovirus intron A (Chapman et al., 1991)
   2231..2953    +  CDS            cEGFP: cEGFP is a basic (constitutively fluorescent) green fluorescent protein published in 2008, derived from Aequorea victoria.
   3497..3796    +  CDS            glnK1 (fragment): GLNK1_METJA - Experimental evidence at protein level: Swiss-Prot protein existence level 1. Involved in the regulation of nitrogen metabolism (PubMed:17203075). Regulates the activity of its targets by protein- protein interaction in response to the nitrogen status of the cell (PubMed:17203075). Regulates the activity of the ammonia channel Amt1 via direct interaction (PubMed:17203075). From Methanocaldococcus jannaschii (strain ATCC 43067 / DSM 2661 / JAL-1 / JCM 10045 / NBRC 100440) (Methanococcus jannaschii).
   3814..3898    +  CDS            large T antigen (fragment): large T antigen from SV40 (simian virus 40)
   3921..4055    +  polyA_signal   SV40 poly(A) signal: SV40 polyadenylation signal
   4102..4118    -  protein_bind   lac operator: The lac repressor binds to the lac operator to inhibit transcription in E. coli. This inhibition can be relieved by adding lactose or isopropyl-β-D-thiogalactopyranoside (IPTG). lac repressor encoded by lacI
   4126..4156    -  promoter       lac promoter: promoter for the E. coli lac operon
   4204..4296    -  CDS            lacI (fragment): lac repressor; lacI; The lac repressor binds to the lac operator to inhibit transcription in E. coli. This inhibition can be relieved by adding lactose or isopropyl-β-D-thiogalactopyranoside (IPTG).
   4479..5067    -  rep_origin     ori: high-copy-number ColE1/pMB1/pBR322/pUC origin of replication
   5238..6098    -  CDS            AmpR: β-lactamase; bla; confers resistance to ampicillin, carbenicillin, and related antibiotics
   6099..6116    -  promoter       AmpR promoter (fragment): bla
   6240..6668    -  rep_origin     f1 ori (sequence partly withheld): f1 bacteriophage origin of replication; arrow indicates direction of (+) strand synthesis
   6684..6772    -  promoter       AmpR promoter (fragment): bla
   6867..6902    +  CDS            rop (fragment): Rop protein, which maintains plasmids at low copy number; rop
   7004..7055    +  misc_feature   bom (fragment): basis of mobility region from pBR322
   7064..7139    -  rep_origin     SV40 ori (fragment): SV40 origin of replication
   7147..7301    -  CDS            lacZα (fragment): LacZα fragment of β-galactosidase; lacZ fragment
   7322..142     -  CDS            UL127 (across the origin): UL127_HCMVA - Protein predicted: Swiss-Prot protein existence level 4. From Human cytomegalovirus (strain AD169) (HHV-5) (Human herpesvirus 5).
