[The description below was written by a language model from this plasmid's Addgene catalogue record and pLannotate feature annotations shown in this document.]
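Description:
GW1CMV-Perceval is a mammalian expression plasmid built on the pGW1-CMV backbone that encodes Perceval, a synthetic, genetically encoded fluorescent sensor of the ATP:ADP ratio. The sensor cassette was inserted between HindIII and EcoRI sites, both retained, and the record notes a 5'UTR ahead of the coding region and an improved Kozak sequence to favour translation initiation. Transcription is driven by the human cytomegalovirus immediate early enhancer and promoter, followed by CMV intron A, a leader intron commonly included to boost expression in mammalian cells. It is terminated by an SV40 polyadenylation signal.

Within the insert, automated annotation detects a GFP-family fluorescent protein coding segment derived from Aequorea victoria and a fragment matching GlnK1, a nitrogen-regulatory protein from Methanocaldococcus jannaschii. This is consistent with a design in which a nucleotide-responsive bacterial-type protein is joined to a fluorescent reporter so that fluorescence changes with adenylate status. However, the feature table does not spell out the exact arrangement of the fusion, and part of the insert is unannotated.

For propagation in E. coli the plasmid carries a high-copy ColE1/pUC-type origin and the β-lactamase gene for ampicillin selection, plus an f1 origin. The remaining hits are short backbone remnants: fragments of lacI, lacZα, rop, bom, the SV40 origin, SV40 large T antigen and HCMV UL127. No mammalian selection marker is annotated, so the construct appears best suited to transient transfection. Its stated use is monitoring the ATP:ADP ratio during live-cell imaging. The sequenced record is 7,557 nt, somewhat longer than the sum of the listed backbone and insert sizes.
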