Addgene plasmid #21737: GW1CMV-Perceval
Purpose: can be used to monitor the ATP:ADP ratio during live-cell imaging
Depositing lab: Gary Yellen. Depositing organization: Harvard Medical School. Publication: A genetically encoded fluorescent reporter of ATP:ADP ratio. Berg J, Hung YP, Yellen G. Nat Methods. 2009 Feb;6(2):161-6. doi: 10.1038/nmeth.1288. PubMed 19122669.
Backbone
  Vector backbone: pGW1-CMV
  Backbone manufacturer: British Biotech
  Backbone size w/o insert (bp): 5076
  Vector type: Mammalian Expression
Growth in bacteria
  Bacterial resistance: Ampicillin, 100 μg/mL
  Growth temperature: 37°C
  Growth strain: DH5alpha
  Copy number: Unknown
Gene/Insert
  Gene/Insert name: Perceval (fluorescent ATP:ADP sensor)
  Species: Synthetic
  Insert size (bp): 1934
  Mutation: improved Kozak sequence
  Tag / fusion protein: 5'UTR (N terminal on insert)
  Cloning method: Restriction Enzyme; 5′ cloning site HindIII (not destroyed); 3′ cloning site EcoRI (not destroyed)
  Sequencing primers: 5′ EGFP-N (rev) gives 5' third; 3′ EGFP-C (fwd) gives middle third
Terms and licenses: Academic/Nonprofit Terms; Industry Terms: Not Available to Industry
How to cite: GW1CMV-Perceval was a gift from Gary Yellen (Addgene plasmid # 21737 ; http://n2t.net/addgene:21737 ; RRID:Addgene_21737)
