>Addgene plasmid #21737 | GW1CMV-Perceval | depositor partial sequence | sequence record 9976 | Author sequence
AAGCTTCCCGGCCACAGCAATCGATCCATGACACAACCAGTGACAAGCAGTCCCCCAGTGAAACCGCATC
CGCATCCGAGTCCGATACCGATAAAGATTCTGAATCGGAGTGAGTGCCGCGTCCGAGAGCGTTCCCTGTC
CACGTCCACCATCGGCGGAGCAGGTGTGCCTGAGGCCTCTAGACCACCATGAAAAAGGTTGAATCCATCA
TCAGGCCCGAAAAGCTGGAGATCGTTAAGAAGGCTCTCTCGGACGCTGGATATGTGGGTATGACAGTCTC
TGAGGTCAAGGGCACGGGCGTCCAGGGCGGCATCGTCGAGAGGTACCGAGGAAGGGAGTACTCTGCAGGC
TACAACAGCGACAACGTCTATATCACCGCCGACAAGCAGAAGAACGGCATCAAGGCCAACTTCAAGATCC
GCCACAACATCGAGGACGGCGGCGTGCAGCTCGCCGACCACTACCAGCAGAACACCCCCATCGGCGACGG
CCCCGTGCTGCTGCCCGACAACCACTACCTGAGCTTCCAGTCCAAGCTGAGCAAAGACCCCAACGAGAAG
CGCGATCACATGGTCCTGCTGGAGTTCGTGACCGCCGCCGGGATCACTCTCGGCATGGACGAGCTGTACA
AGGGCGGTTCCGGAGGCATGGTGAGCAAGGGCGAGGAGCTGTTCACCGGGGTGGTGCCCATCCTGGTCGA
GCTGGACGGCGACGTAAACGGCCACAAGTTCAGCGTGTCCGGCGAGGGCGAGGGCGATGCCACCTACGGC
AAGCTGACCCTGAAGCTGATCTGCACCACCGGCAAGCTGCCCGTGCCCTGGCCCACCCTCGTGACCACCC
TGGGCTACGGCCTGCAGTGCTTCGCCCGCTACCCCGACCACATGAAGCAGCACGACTTCTTCAAGTCCGC
CATGCCCGAAGGCTACGTCCAGGAGCGCACCATCTTCTTCAAGGACGACGGCAACTACAAGACCCGCGCC
GAGGTGAAGTTCGAGGGCGACACCCTGGTGAACCGCATCGAGCTGAAGGGCATCGACTTCAAGGAGGACG
GCAACATCCTGGGGCACAAGCTGGAGTACAACGGCACCATAGTAGATCTGATCCCTAAGGTAAAAATTGA
GCTCGTGGTGAAGGAGGAGGACGTCGATAACGTGATAGACATTATTTGCGAAAATGCCCGCACAGGTAAC
CCCGGCGACGGTAAGATATTTGTGATCCCAGTGGAGCGAGTGGTCAGGGTGCGAACCAAAGAGGAGGGAG
CATCTGGTGGTGGATCCGGTGGAGGAGGTGCGTCTGGTATGAAAAAGGTGGAAGCTATCATCAGACCCGA
AAAGCTGGAGATCGTTAAAAAGGCTCTTTCCGACGCCGGATATGTGGGTATGACAGTCTCTGAGGTCAAA
GGCCGCGGTGCAGGTGGAGGGGATCTGATCCCTAAGGTAAAAATTGAGCTCGTGGTGAAGGAGGAGGACG
TCGATAACGTGATAGACATTATTTGCGAAAATGCCCGCACAGGTAACCCCGGCGACGGTAAGATATTTGT
GATCCCAGTGGAGCGAGTGGTCAGGGTGCGAACCAAAGAGGAGGGAGCATCTGGTGGAGGTGGCGGTTCC
GGAGGTGCATCTGGTATGAAAAAGGTGGAAGCTATCATCAGACCCGAAAAGCTGGAGATCGTTAAAAAGG
CTCTTTCCGACGCCGGATATGTGGGTATGACAGTCTCTGAGGTCAAAGGCCGCGGTGCAGGTGGAGGGGA
TCTGATCCCTAAGGTAAAAATTGAGCTCGTGGTGAAGGAGGAGGACGTCGATAACGTGATAGACATTATT
TGCGAAAATGCCCGCACAGGTAACCCCGGCGACGGTAAGATATTTGTGATCCCAGTGGAGCGAGTGGTCA
GGGTGCGAACCAAAGAGGAGGGAAAGGAAGCATTGTGACTCGACGAATTC
