>Addgene plasmid #21737 | GW1CMV-Perceval | addgene partial sequence | sequence record 51964 | EGFP-C 5'-CATGGTCCTGCTGGAGTTCGTG-3'
TGGACGAGCTGTACAAGGGCGGTTCCGGAGGCATGGTGAGCAAGGGCGAGGAGCTGTTCACCGGGGTGGT
GCCCATCCTGGTCGAGCTGGACGGCGACGTAAACGGCCACAAGTTCAGCGTGTCCGGCGAGGGCGAGGGC
GATGCCACCTACGGCAAGCTGACCCTGAAGCTGATCTGCACCACCGGCAAGCTGCCCGTGCCCTGGCCCA
CCCTCGTGACCACCCTGGGCTACGGCCTGCAGTGCTTCGCCCGCTACCCCGACCACATGAAGCAGCACGA
CTTCTTCAAGTCCGCCATGCCCGAAGGCTACGTCCAGGAGCGCACCATCTTCTTCAAGGACGACGGCAAC
TACAAGACCCGCGCCGAGGTGAAGTTCGAGGGCGACACCCTGGTGAACCGCATCGAGCTGAAGGGCATCG
ACTTCAAGGAGGACGGCAACATCCTGGGGCACAAGCTGGAGTACAACGGCACCATAGTAGATCTGATCCC
TAAGGTAAAAATTGAGCTCGTGGTGAAGGAGGAGGACGTCGATAACGTGATAGACATTATTTGCGAAAAT
GCCCGCACAGGTAACCCCGGCGACGGTAAGATATTTGTGATCCCAGTGGAGCGAGTGGTCAGGGTGCGAA
CCAAAGAGGAGGGAGCATCTGGTGGTGGATCCGGTGGAGGAGGTGCGTCTGGTATGAAAAAGGTGGAAGC
TATCATCAGACCCGAAAAGCTGGAGATCGTTAAAAAGGCTCTTTCCGACGCCGGATATGTGGGTATGACA
GTCTCTGAGGTCAAAGGCCGCGGTGCAGGTGGAGGGGATC
