>Addgene plasmid #21737 | GW1CMV-Perceval | addgene partial sequence | sequence record 91409 | pMRB101-F 5'-aagatgcaggcagctgagtt-3'
CTCCCGTTGCGGTGCTGTTAACGGTGGAGGGCAGTGTAGTCTGAGCAGTACTCGTTGCTGCCGCGCGCGC
CACCAGACATAATAGCTGACAGACTAACAGACTGTTCCTTTCCATGGGTCTTTTCTGCAGTCACCGTCCT
TGACACGAAGCTTCCCGGCCACAGCAATCGATCCATGACACAACCAGTGACAAGCAGTCCCCCAGTGAAA
CCGCATCCGCATCCGAGTCCGATACCGATAAAGATTCTGAATCGGAGTGAGTGCCGCGTCCGAGAGCGTT
CCCTGTCCACGTCCACCATCGGCGGAGCAGGTGTGCCTGAGGCCTCTAGACCACCATGAAAAAGGTTGAA
TCCATCATCAGGCCCGAAAAGCTGGAGATCGTTAAGAAGGCTCTCTCGGACGCTGGATATGTGGGTATGA
CAGTCTCTGAGGTCAAGGGCACGGGCGTCCAGGGCGGCATCGTCGAGAGGTACCGAGGAAGGGAGTACTC
TGCAGGCTACAACAGCGACAACGTCTATATCACCGCCGACAAGCAGAAGAACGGCATCAAGGCCAACTTC
AAGATCCGCCACAACATCGAGGACGGCGGCGTGCAGCTCGCCGACCACTACCAGCAGAACACCCCCATCG
GCGACGGCCCCGTGCTGCTGCCCGACAACCACTACCTGAGCTTCCAGTCCAAGCTGAGCAAAGACCCCAA
CGAGAAGCGCGATCACATGGTCCTGCTGGAGTTCGTGACCGCCGCCGGGATCACTCTCGGCATGGACGAG
CTGTACAAGGGCGGTTCCGGAGGCATGGTGAGCAAGGGCGAGGAGCTGTTCACCGGGGTGGTGCCCATCC
TGGTCGAGCTGGACGGCGACGTAAACGGCCACAAGTTCAGCGTGTCCGGCG
