>Addgene plasmid #21737 | GW1CMV-Perceval | addgene partial sequence | sequence record 91410 | SV40pA-R 5'-GAAATTTGTGATGCTATTGC-3'
AAGTTAACAACAACAATTGCATTCATTTTATGTTTCAGGTTCAGGGGGAGGTGTGGGAGGTTTTTTAAAG
CAAGTAAAACCTCTACAAATGTGGTATGGCTGATTATGATCAATGAATTCGTCGAGTCACAATGCTTCCT
TTCCCTCCTCTTTGGTTCGCACCCTGACCACTCGCTCCACTGGGATCACAAATATCTTACCGTCGCCGGG
GTTACCTGTGCGGGCATTTTCGCAAATAATGTCTATCACGTTATCGACGTCCTCCTCCTTCACCACGAGC
TCAATTTTTACCTTAGGGATCAGATCCCCTCCACCTGCACCGCGGCCTTTGACCTCAGAGACTGTCATAC
CCACATATCCGGCGTCGGAAAGAGCCTTTTTAACGATCTCCAGCTTTTCGGGTCTGATGATAGCTTCCAC
CTTTTTCATACCAGATGCACCTCCGGAACCGCCACCTCCACCAGATGCTCCCTCCTCTTTGGTTCGCACC
CTGACCACTCGCTCCACTGGGATCACAAATATCTTACCGTCGCCGGGGTTACCTGTGCGGGCATTTTCGC
AAATAATGTCTATCACGTTATCGACGTCCTCCTCCTTCACCACGAGCTCAATTTTTACCTTAGGGATCAG
ATCCCCTCCACCTGCACCGCGGCCTTTGACCTCAGAGACTGTCATACCCACATATCCGGCGTCGGAAAGA
GCCTTTTTAACGATCTCCAGCTTTTCGGGTCTGATGATAGCTTCCACCTTTTTCATACCAGACGCACCTC
CTCCACCGGATCCACCACCAGATGCTCCCTCCTCTTTGGTTCGCACCCTGACCACTCGCTCCACTGGGAT
CACAAATATCTTACCGTCGC
